>Addgene plasmid #39736 | KHBD00699 | depositor partial sequence | sequence record 50176 | KHBD00699 sequence 3798 bps
ATGTCCACAGATAATCCCACACAGTTGCTGACCACCCGTGATTTGAGCCAACTGCGTGGACATCTGCAAT
CCGGAACAGTAGCGGTGCCCTCCACGACCACTTCTGTGGTGGCAGCAGCAGCAGCAACAGTGGCTGCCGC
CCATGGATACCGCACCATTGCACCACCCCAACAACCCGCCAACAACAGCAGCACAACAACATCTGCAACA
GCAGCATCAGCATCAGCATCAGCTCAACCACCTGTAATACCACCAGTTATATCCACAAGCAATAGCAACA
TGCCGGCAAGTGCCTCAAAATATGTATTTCTGCAACACAATCACAATGGTGGTTTTACGGCATACGATGG
CTCTGCAGCCACAACAGCGGCGGGCAGCACCGGAACTGTAGGTGCAACCAGTGGCAATATAGTACTACTG
GCAGCCGCACCGCTGGAAGCCAGTTCCGGCGAGGCTTTGGTCAATGTGCGAACAACTGAAGATGATGGCG
AGTTGCGTTCACTGTCCTGGCTCAGCGATACCAATTTAATTAAGGGCATTGTGACCACAACGGCCGGACA
GGCAGGAAAACGTGCTGCAACGGTGGCCATCAAGTCGGCGACTGGGGCAGCAGGCACAGTAGGATCCGGT
GCTCCCAATGGCAATCTGTGTATAGTCAGCGATTTAATAGAAGAGCTACCCACTAATCTGAGTGAAACCA
GTGAACAGGAGTCGACCGGAGGAGCAGCAAGTGGATCGGCACCAGCAGCATCAACTGTGTACAGCACCAC
AACGGTGCACAAAGGAGCCAGTGGCACCACCACCGTGGTGGAGTACAAGGCCAGCAAAGCCAATCAGCAG
CAACAAAATTCGCCGCAACAGCAGCAGCAGCAGCAGCAGCAGCAACAACAACAACAACAACAACAACAAC
AACAACAACAACAACAACAACAACAACAACAACAGACGACCTATTTGCCAACGCCGACAAGAACCACCAT
GGTGGGTCACGGCTATATGCCGGTAGTGGTGAGCAGTGCCAGCCAACCCATATTATCGCCCGCCAAACAG
CAGCTACCGCAACAGATTTACGTTACCAGCAATGGCAGTTCGCCAGCCGGCGGAGGAACCATCTACAAGG
CAGCCAGCCAGGCACTTAGCTCGCCAACCACCAGCAGCAGCAGCAGTAGCAACACCACCACCCACCATCC
GCACAAGAAATATCTGCGCGAAAAGATGCACGTCCAGATGGATCACAGCAGTCATGTGGCCTCAACCGTA
ACGGTGGTCAGTTCGCCAGCATCCTCGAACAATTCCTCGATTAGCAGCTCCAACACAGGCTCGGTATCCG
GTTCGGGTTCCTCGACAGCGGCTGTGAATGGTGGCAATAGCCCAGTGCCCAAGACCAGTAGCTTTAGCAC
CGTATTCGAGGCGGTCAACTATGCCACATCGGCGGCCAGCAATAGCAGCAGCAGCAGCAACAGTACACCC
AACAGTCAAGCCATACTCCATGGCCAAGAGTCGCCGGCTGTGGTGACCACAACGACATTGATCAGTGCCG
GTACCCTGCCGCCGGGCTATAGCTTCGTCAATCAAGTGGCCAGCACGCCGCATGTGCTTTCTACACCAGC
GCATGTTGCATCTCCGGAGACGCCACCCGGAGCGGCTTTGTTGCCGGGAACTTATTATGCCACAAGCACC
ACATCAGCGGGCACAACCACAACCACTTTGCAGGCGCGTAGTCTGCAGTTATCCGTCTCGCCACCGCCGC
CAAATATGACGCCCACGAGTCAAGTGCACAATGGATCACTAGGAGGAGGAGGAGGAGGGGGAGGAGGATC
TGGAGGAGGAGGAGGAGGAGGAGGAGCCAACCTGCGGAGTCCTAATAGCTATGCCAGCTACGATAACGAG
GATTCCCTCAAGGAATTCGATCTGGTGGTCAGCTCACGCTTGCACACAAGCACGCCGCAATATTCAGTGT
CCAAAAATGGAGCCAACGGCTATGGTAACGGCAACAGCAATGTGAATGGCAGCGGAGCTGGTTCCAATAC
GCCGCAAAAGCAAAAGCATCCCAATAACGTGCCATACGATCCGTTAGTGCATACCAATAACAAGCCGCCA
TATAGCTTTAGTTCCTTGATCTTCATGGCCATTGAGGGTTCGAATGAGAAGGCACTGCCCGTTAAAGAGA
TCTATGCGTGGATTGTCCAGCACTTTCCGTACTTCAAGACGGCTCCCAATGGCTGGAAAAATAGCGTGCG
CCACAATCTCTCGCTGAACAAGAGCTTTGTCAAGGTGGAGAAGGCTCCAAACATGGGCAAGGGATCGTTG
TGGCGTGTGGAGCCACAGCAGCGCCAGAATCTCATCCAGGCGCTGAACCGTTCGCCATTCTTTCCCAACT
CGGCGGTGGATAAAATTAGTCCATCGCTTAAGAGTCCCAGTGGTGGATCCGCATACGATAGCCTCGATGG
CGGTGGCAGTGGTTCCGTTTCTTCGGCTCAGCCAGTGGCTGGTGGTGCTGGAGTTCCGGCTGCCGCAGCC
GTGGCACTGTCCACGCCCACCAAAAGCAATGGTCTGGCGCTGGCCAATGGTGCTAGTCAGGCCACAAACG
CGGCCAGGCCGCATAGTCCCAATGGTGGTGGCAGTGGCAGTCATGCCCGTTTCGATCCCTACCTATTCCC
CAATCTGTCCAAAGCTTTTCGCAATATACGCGAAGATACGGTCGGGCAGCCAATGCTGCAAGATGCCCTC
GATGACGAGCTGTCCGGCGATTATCACAATAATAATAACAATAATAGTGGCAGCAAGTACAATTACATGG
GTGCGAATGGGTCAGGTGGAGCTGGCAGCGGTGGTGTTGGGTCCAACGCAAATGGAGCTTCCGACGGCAT
CAATTTCGCGCGACTGGCCCGCGATTGCGGAGCGGACAGCATTGATGATGTGCATGCGGCGGCGGCGATG
CTCTACCTCAAACACGGACCAAAGATCTATAGTGAGCCCTTCCAGAATGGTAGTGGCCCGGTGATAACGA
GCTCGCCAAGCGAGGATCACACCTACTCGGCGGGTGGCAACAGCAATGCGGACAGCGGCTCCTCCACGCC
ACTGACCAATGGCAATGCTCTGGCCAGCGTGGCGCAAGCAGTGGCCCAGGGTCAGAATAACCAGGGAGGA
GCTGGATCCGATAGCAATTGCGCCAGCTCGGATGCTGCCTACGATAGCAGTGAGGAGAATCACAACATCA
CGCCCGAGGAGATGGCCGATCGGCAGCGACATCGCGACGGCGTGGACGCCCTGCTCTCGCTATCCGGCTC
CTCGATTGTGGAGTGCGGCTCAGTGGCCACCACACATTATCACAGCAACGGCAGCAGCGGCAGCAGCCAT
GGATCCCCGCACAAGCGAGCCTCGAGTCACAGTTTGGAGGAGGAGCACCTGCAGCAGCACAGGGAACAGC
AGTTGCAGCAACAGCAACAGCAGCAGCAACATCATCACCAGCAATTTGGCAGCAGCCAAGCGGTCTACAC
CAATGGCAGTGGCAGCAAGATGGCTTTATTGAGCAGTGCTGCCGCCAATGTGGCACTCGCTCAACAGCAG
CAGCAGCAGATTCACCAGGACATGTACTCCTCGACGGCTGGACACAATGCCAGTATGTATCTGGGCGGGC
TGAACAGTCACTGCCTGTCCGGTGGCGGCGGTGTGGGCGTGGCGGCGGGCATGTTGCCACAGCATTTGAG
TGCTGCAACGGGGGCAAGTAATAAAAATAAGGTGAAACCATTGCGAGGATTACGCACCAAGTTCAAGCGA
AAGTCCGCCTGGATGCGG
