>Addgene plasmid #39736 | KHBD00699 | addgene partial sequence | sequence record 52316 | M13Rev
AATAATGATTTTATTTTGACTGATAGTGACCTGTTCGTTGCAACAAATTGATAAGCAATGCTTTCTTATA
ATGCCAACTTTGTACAAGAAAGTTGGCAACCGCATCCAGGCGGACTTTCGCTTGAACTTGGTGCGTAATC
CTCGCAATGGTTTCACCTTATTTTTATTACTTGCCCCCGTTGCAGCACTCAAATGCTGTGGCAACATGCC
CGCCGCCACGCCCACACCGCCGCCACCGGACAGGCAGTGACTGTTCAGCCCGCCCAGATACATACTGGCA
TTGTGTCCAGCCGTCGAGGAGTACATGTCCTGGTGAATCTGCTGCTGCTGCTGTTGAGCGAGTGCCACAT
TGGCGGCAGCACTGCTCAATAAAGCCATCTTGCTGCCACTGCCATTGGTGTAGACCGCTTGGCTGCTGCC
AAATTGCTGGTGATGATGTTGCTGCTGCTGTTGCTGTTGCTGCAACTGCTGTTCCCTGTGCTGCTGCAGG
TGCTCCTCCTCCAAACTGTGACTCGAGGCTCGCTTGTGCGGGGATCCATGGCTGCTGCCGCTGCTGCCGT
TGCTGTGATAATGTGTGGTGGCCACTGAGCCGCACTCCACAATCGAGGAGCCGGATAGCGAGAGCAGGGC
GTCCACGCCGTCGCGATGTCGCTGCCGATCGGCCATCTCCTCGGGCGTGATGTTGTGATTCTCCTCACTG
CTATCGTAGGCAGCATCCGAGCTGGCGCA
