[The description below was written by a language model from this plasmid's Addgene catalogue record.]
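Description:
KHBD00699 is a Gateway entry clone built in the pDONR221 backbone (Invitrogen), carrying the open reading frame of the Drosophila melanogaster gene CG12690, also known as CHES-1-like or Checkpoint suppressor homologue (alias FoxN). The insert is recorded as 3798 bp in a backbone of 2536 bp without insert. The plasmid is maintained in E. coli as a high-copy construct under kanamycin selection. No feature table accompanies the record, so the exact positions of the origin, resistance cassette and recombination sites are not documented here. As is standard for a clone made by Gateway recombination into a pDONR vector, the insert would be expected to be flanked by attL sites, and M13 forward and reverse primer sites in the backbone are listed for sequencing across the insert.

The record states that there is no promoter driving the insert, which is consistent with the role of an entry clone: it is not an expression construct but a shuttle from which the ORF can be moved by LR recombination into destination vectors that supply the promoter, tags and host-specific elements. The depositor notes that ORFs in this collection were cloned open-ended, without a stop codon, so the coding sequence can be fused in frame to C-terminal tags or domains provided by the destination vector. The clone belongs to a collection of Drosophila ORFs generated in connection with work on automated screening of protein–DNA interactions at Drosophila regulatory elements, and its typical use is as a source of the CHES-1-like ORF for building expression or fusion constructs for such assays.
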