Addgene plasmid #39736: KHBD00699
Depositing lab: Bart Deplancke. Depositing organization: Swiss Federal Institute of Technology (EPFL). Publication: Automated protein-DNA interaction screening of Drosophila regulatory elements. Korneel Hens, Jean-Daniel Feuz, Alina Isakova, Antonina Lagovitina, Andreas Massouras, Julien Bryois, Patrick Callaerts, Susan E. Celniker, Bart Deplancke. Nat Methods. 2011 Oct 30;8(12):1065-70. 10.1038/nmeth.1763 PubMed 22037703.
Backbone
  Vector backbone: pDONR221
  Backbone manufacturer: Invitrogen
  Backbone size w/o insert (bp): 2536
  Vector type: Gateway DONR vector
Growth in bacteria
  Bacterial resistance: Kanamycin, 50 μg/mL
  Growth temperature: 37°C
  Growth strain: DH5alpha
  Copy number: High Copy
Gene/Insert
  Gene/Insert name: CG12690 (alt names: FBgn0029504; CHES-1-like; Checkpoint suppressor homologue)
  Species: D. melanogaster (fly)
  Insert size (bp): 3798
  Entrez Gene: CHES-1-like (a.k.a. Dmel_CG12690, CG12690, Ches-1-like, Ches1, Dmches-1, Dmel\CG12690, FoxN, anon-EST:Posey7, ches1)
  Promoter: none
  Cloning method: Gateway Cloning
  Sequencing primers: 5′ M13-F20; 3′ M13R
Terms and licenses: Academic/Nonprofit Terms; Industry Terms: Not Available to Industry
Depositor comments: Please note that the ORFs in this collection were cloned open-ended (without a stop codon).
How to cite: KHBD00699 was a gift from Bart Deplancke (Addgene plasmid # 39736 ; http://n2t.net/addgene:39736 ; RRID:Addgene_39736)
